Addgene plasmid #178218: pLKO_AU1.HA.Ollas_mCherry-NLS
Purpose: Nuclear Protein Barcode (nPC) for vector/cell tracking. Contains U6 trRNA cassette for sgRNA cloning. Enables spatial detection of CRISPR screens.
Depositing lab: Brian Brown. Depositing organization: Icahn School of Medicine at Mount Sinai. Publication: Spatial CRISPR genomics identifies regulators of the tumor microenvironment. Dhainaut M, Rose SA, Akturk G, Wroblewska A, Nielsen SR, Park ES, Buckup M, Roudko V, Pia L, Sweeney R, Le Berichel J, Wilk CM, Bektesevic A, Lee BH, Bhardwaj N, Rahman AH, Baccarini A, Gnjatic S, Pe'er D, Merad M, Brown BD. Cell. 2022 Mar 10. pii: S0092-8674(22)00195-7. doi: 10.1016/j.cell.2022.02.015. PubMed 35290801.
Backbone
  Vector backbone: pLKO
  Backbone size w/o insert (bp): 9000
  Vector type: Lentiviral
Growth in bacteria
  Bacterial resistance: Ampicillin, 100 μg/mL
  Growth temperature: 37°C
  Growth strain: NEB Stable
  Copy number: High Copy
Gene/Insert
  Gene/Insert name: nPC Tagged mCherry-NLS
  Species: H. sapiens (human)
  Insert size (bp): 1000
  Promoter: eF1a
  Tag / fusion protein: AU1.HA.Ollas (N terminal on insert); Nuclear Localization Signal (C terminal on insert)
  Cloning method: Restriction Enzyme; 5′ cloning site unknown (unknown if destroyed)
  Sequencing primers: 5′ cctttttgagtttggatcttggttcat
Terms and licenses: Academic/Nonprofit Terms; Industry Terms: Not Available to Industry
Depositor comments: Please visit https://www.biorxiv.org/content/10.1101/2021.07.13.451021v1 for bioRxiv preprint.
How to cite: pLKO_AU1.HA.Ollas_mCherry-NLS was a gift from Brian Brown (Addgene plasmid # 178218 ; http://n2t.net/addgene:178218 ; RRID:Addgene_178218)
