[The description below was written by a language model from this plasmid's Addgene catalogue record and pLannotate feature annotations shown in this document.]
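Description:
pLKO_AU1.HA.Ollas_mCherry-NLS is a lentiviral transfer plasmid on a pLKO backbone, built to deliver a CRISPR guide RNA together with a nuclear protein barcode (nPC) that marks the transduced cell. It is propagated in E. coli through a high-copy ColE1/pUC-type origin with ampicillin selection (AmpR), and it also carries an f1 origin and an SV40 origin. The sequenced record is 8,775 nt. The viral portion has the layout of a third-generation vector: an RSV promoter drives a truncated HIV-1 5' LTR, followed by the Ψ packaging signal with a gag fragment, the Rev response element for Rev-dependent export of the genomic RNA, a cPPT/CTS, a WPRE to enhance transcript expression, a truncated downstream LTR and an SV40 polyadenylation signal. No mammalian drug-resistance marker is annotated, so mCherry fluorescence or epitope staining is the evident means of identifying transduced cells.

Two expression units sit between the LTRs. A human U6 Pol III promoter is placed directly upstream of the S. pyogenes Cas9 guide RNA scaffold, forming a cassette into which an sgRNA spacer can be cloned; no Cas9 is annotated, so it would have to be supplied separately. Downstream, the EF-1α promoter drives mCherry fused at its N terminus to a combination of AU1, HA and Ollas epitope tags and at its C terminus to a nuclear localization signal. The automated annotation picks up only the HA element and mCherry; the other tags and the NLS are known from the catalogue entry. Concentrating the tagged reporter in the nucleus gives a compact, antibody-detectable signature, and the particular tag combination serves as the barcode identifying the vector and its guide. The stated use is vector and cell tracking and spatial detection of CRISPR screens.
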