Features (pLannotate 1.2.2; 30 found; start..end, strand, type, name):
     77..181     +  promoter       AmpR promoter: bla
    182..1042    +  CDS            AmpR: β-lactamase; bla; confers resistance to ampicillin, carbenicillin, and related antibiotics
   1213..1801    +  rep_origin     ori: high-copy-number ColE1/pMB1/pBR322/pUC origin of replication
   1984..2076    +  CDS            lacI (fragment): lac repressor; lacI; The lac repressor binds to the lac operator to inhibit transcription in E. coli. This inhibition can be relieved by adding lactose or isopropyl-β-D-thiogalactopyranoside (IPTG).
   2089..2110    +  protein_bind   CAP binding site: CAP binding activates transcription in the presence of cAMP. E. coli catabolite activator protein
   2125..2155    +  promoter       lac promoter: promoter for the E. coli lac operon
   2163..2179    +  protein_bind   lac operator: The lac repressor binds to the lac operator to inhibit transcription in E. coli. This inhibition can be relieved by adding lactose or isopropyl-β-D-thiogalactopyranoside (IPTG). lac repressor encoded by lacI
   2224..2242    +  promoter       T3 promoter: promoter for bacteriophage T3 RNA polymerase
   2270..2496    +  promoter       RSV promoter: Rous sarcoma virus enhancer/promoter
   2497..2677    +  LTR            5' LTR (truncated): truncated 5' long terminal repeat (LTR) from HIV-1
   2724..2849    +  misc_feature   HIV-1 Ψ: packaging signal of human immunodeficiency virus type 1
   2833..3196    +  CDS            HIV-1 gag (fragment): gag protein from human immunodeficiency virus 1; gag
   3342..3575    +  misc_feature   RRE: The Rev response element (RRE) of HIV-1 allows for Rev-dependent mRNA export from the nucleus to the cytoplasm.
   3952..4052    +  CDS            Rev (fragment): human immunodeficiency virus 1 (HIV-1) Rev protein; rev; enhances nuclear export of unspliced and incompletely spliced viral mRNAs
   4102..4342    +  promoter       U6 promoter: RNA polymerase III promoter for human U6 snRNA
   4369..4444    +  misc_RNA       gRNA scaffold: guide RNA scaffold for the Streptococcus pyogenes CRISPR/Cas9 system
   4492..4609    +  misc_feature   cPPT/CTS: central polypurine tract and central termination sequence of HIV-1
   4676..4742    +  CDS            small t antigen (fragment): SV40 (simian virus 40) small t antigen
   4749..5927    +  promoter       EF-1α promoter: strong constitutive promoter for human elongation factor EF-1α
   5944..5969    +  misc_feature   MCS (fragment): multiple cloning site
   6024..6050    +  CDS            3xHA (fragment): three tandem HA epitope tags
   6123..6830    +  CDS            mCherry: mCherry is a basic (constitutively fluorescent) red fluorescent protein published in 2004, derived from Discosoma sp.. It is reported to be a very rapidly-maturing monomer with low acid sensitivity.
   6900..7488    +  misc_feature   WPRE: woodchuck hepatitis virus posttranscriptional regulatory element
   7493..7630    +  CDS            nef (fragment): NEF_HV1LA - Experimental evidence at protein level: Swiss-Prot protein existence level 1. Extracellular Nef protein targets CD4(+) T-lymphocytes for apoptosis by interacting with CXCR4 surface receptors. From Human immunodeficiency virus type 1 group M subtype B (isolate Lai) (HIV-1).
   7616..7796    +  LTR            5' LTR (truncated): truncated 5' long terminal repeat (LTR) from HIV-1
   7868..7989    +  polyA_signal   SV40 poly(A) signal: SV40 polyadenylation signal
   8029..8164    +  rep_origin     SV40 ori: SV40 origin of replication
   8185..8203    -  promoter       T7 promoter: promoter for bacteriophage T7 RNA polymerase
   8211..8366    +  CDS            lacZα (fragment): LacZα fragment of β-galactosidase; lacZ fragment
   8371..24      +  rep_origin     f1 ori (across the origin) (sequence partly withheld): f1 bacteriophage origin of replication; arrow indicates direction of (+) strand synthesis
>Addgene plasmid #178218 | pLKO_AU1.HA.Ollas_mCherry-NLS | addgene full sequence | sequence record 352762 | Addgene NGS Result
TTTAACAAAAATTTAACGCGAATTTTAACAAAATATTAACGCTTACAATTTAGGTGGCACTTTTCGGGGA
AATGTGCGCGGAACCCCTATTTGTTTATTTTTCTAAATACATTCAAATATGTATCCGCTCATGAGACAAT
AACCCTGATAAATGCTTCAATAATATTGAAAAAGGAAGAGTATGAGTATTCAACATTTCCGTGTCGCCCT
TATTCCCTTTTTTGCGGCATTTTGCCTTCCTGTTTTTGCTCACCCAGAAACGCTGGTGAAAGTAAAAGAT
GCTGAAGATCAGTTGGGTGCACGAGTGGGTTACATCGAACTGGATCTCAACAGCGGTAAGATCCTTGAGA
GTTTTCGCCCCGAAGAACGTTTTCCAATGATGAGCACTTTTAAAGTTCTGCTATGTGGCGCGGTATTATC
CCGTATTGACGCCGGGCAAGAGCAACTCGGTCGCCGCATACACTATTCTCAGAATGACTTGGTTGAGTAC
TCACCAGTCACAGAAAAGCATCTTACGGATGGCATGACAGTAAGAGAATTATGCAGTGCTGCCATAACCA
TGAGTGATAACACTGCGGCCAACTTACTTCTGACAACGATCGGAGGACCGAAGGAGCTAACCGCTTTTTT
GCACAACATGGGGGATCATGTAACTCGCCTTGATCGTTGGGAACCGGAGCTGAATGAAGCCATACCAAAC
GACGAGCGTGACACCACGATGCCTGTAGCAATGGCAACAACGTTGCGCAAACTATTAACTGGCGAACTAC
TTACTCTAGCTTCCCGGCAACAATTAATAGACTGGATGGAGGCGGATAAAGTTGCAGGACCACTTCTGCG
CTCGGCCCTTCCGGCTGGCTGGTTTATTGCTGATAAATCTGGAGCCGGTGAGCGTGGGTCTCGCGGTATC
ATTGCAGCACTGGGGCCAGATGGTAAGCCCTCCCGTATCGTAGTTATCTACACGACGGGGAGTCAGGCAA
CTATGGATGAACGAAATAGACAGATCGCTGAGATAGGTGCCTCACTGATTAAGCATTGGTAACTGTCAGA
CCAAGTTTACTCATATATACTTTAGATTGATTTAAAACTTCATTTTTAATTTAAAAGGATCTAGGTGAAG
ATCCTTTTTGATAATCTCATGACCAAAATCCCTTAACGTGAGTTTTCGTTCCACTGAGCGTCAGACCCCG
TAGAAAAGATCAAAGGATCTTCTTGAGATCCTTTTTTTCTGCGCGTAATCTGCTGCTTGCAAACAAAAAA
ACCACCGCTACCAGCGGTGGTTTGTTTGCCGGATCAAGAGCTACCAACTCTTTTTCCGAAGGTAACTGGC
TTCAGCAGAGCGCAGATACCAAATACTGTTCTTCTAGTGTAGCCGTAGTTAGGCCACCACTTCAAGAACT
CTGTAGCACCGCCTACATACCTCGCTCTGCTAATCCTGTTACCAGTGGCTGCTGCCAGTGGCGATAAGTC
GTGTCTTACCGGGTTGGACTCAAGACGATAGTTACCGGATAAGGCGCAGCGGTCGGGCTGAACGGGGGGT
TCGTGCACACAGCCCAGCTTGGAGCGAACGACCTACACCGAACTGAGATACCTACAGCGTGAGCTATGAG
AAAGCGCCACGCTTCCCGAAGGGAGAAAGGCGGACAGGTATCCGGTAAGCGGCAGGGTCGGAACAGGAGA
GCGCACGAGGGAGCTTCCAGGGGGAAACGCCTGGTATCTTTATAGTCCTGTCGGGTTTCGCCACCTCTGA
CTTGAGCGTCGATTTTTGTGATGCTCGTCAGGGGGGCGGAGCCTATGGAAAAACGCCAGCAACGCGGCCT
TTTTACGGTTCCTGGCCTTTTGCTGGCCTTTTGCTCACATGTTCTTTCCTGCGTTATCCCCTGATTCTGT
GGATAACCGTATTACCGCCTTTGAGTGAGCTGATACCGCTCGCCGCAGCCGAACGACCGAGCGCAGCGAG
TCAGTGAGCGAGGAAGCGGAAGAGCGCCCAATACGCAAACCGCCTCTCCCCGCGCGTTGGCCGATTCATT
AATGCAGCTGGCACGACAGGTTTCCCGACTGGAAAGCGGGCAGTGAGCGCAACGCAATTAATGTGAGTTA
GCTCACTCATTAGGCACCCCAGGCTTTACACTTTATGCTTCCGGCTCGTATGTTGTGTGGAATTGTGAGC
GGATAACAATTTCACACAGGAAACAGCTATGACCATGATTACGCCAAGCGCGCAATTAACCCTCACTAAA
GGGAACAAAAGCTGGAGCTGCAAGCTTAATGTAGTCTTATGCAATACTCTTGTAGTCTTGCAACATGGTA
ACGATGAGTTAGCAACATGCCTTACAAGGAGAGAAAAAGCACCGTGCATGGCGATTGGTGGAAGTAAGGT
GGTACGATCGTGCCTTATTAGGAAGGCAACAGACGGGTCTGACATGGATTGGACGAACCACTGAATTGCC
GCATTGCAGAGATATTGTATTTAAGTGCCTAGCTCGATACATAAACGGGTCTCTCTGGTTAGACCAGATC
TGAGCCTGGGAGCTCTCTGGCTAACTAGGGAACCCACTGCTTAAGCCTCAATAAAGCTTGCCTTGAGTGC
TTCAAGTAGTGTGTGCCCGTCTGTTGTGTGACTCTGGTAACTAGAGATCCCTCAGACCCTTTTAGTCAGT
GTGGAAAATCTCTAGCAGTGGCGCCCGAACAGGGACTTGAAAGCGAAAGGGAAACCAGAGGAGCTCTCTC
GACGCAGGACTCGGCTTGCTGAAGCGCGCACGGCAAGAGGCGAGGGGCGGCGACTGGTGAGTACGCCAAA
AATTTTGACTAGCGGAGGCTAGAAGGAGAGAGATGGGTGCGAGAGCGTCAGTATTAAGCGGGGGAGAATT
AGATCGCGATGGGAAAAAATTCGGTTAAGGCCAGGGGGAAAGAAAAAATATAAATTAAAACATATAGTAT
GGGCAAGCAGGGAGCTAGAACGATTCGCAGTTAATCCTGGCCTGTTAGAAACATCAGAAGGCTGTAGACA
AATACTGGGACAGCTACAACCATCCCTTCAGACAGGATCAGAAGAACTTAGATCATTATATAATACAGTA
GCAACCCTCTATTGTGTGCATCAAAGGATAGAGATAAAAGACACCAAGGAAGCTTTAGACAAGATAGAGG
AAGAGCAAAACAAAAGTAAGACCACCGCACAGCAAGCGGCCGCTGATCTTCAGACCTGGAGGAGGAGATA
TGAGGGACAATTGGAGAAGTGAATTATATAAATATAAAGTAGTAAAAATTGAACCATTAGGAGTAGCACC
CACCAAGGCAAAGAGAAGAGTGGTGCAGAGAGAAAAAAGAGCAGTGGGAATAGGAGCTTTGTTCCTTGGG
TTCTTGGGAGCAGCAGGAAGCACTATGGGCGCAGCGTCAATGACGCTGACGGTACAGGCCAGACAATTAT
TGTCTGGTATAGTGCAGCAGCAGAACAATTTGCTGAGGGCTATTGAGGCGCAACAGCATCTGTTGCAACT
CACAGTCTGGGGCATCAAGCAGCTCCAGGCAAGAATCCTGGCTGTGGAAAGATACCTAAAGGATCAACAG
CTCCTGGGGATTTGGGGTTGCTCTGGAAAACTCATTTGCACCACTGCTGTGCCTTGGAATGCTAGTTGGA
GTAATAAATCTCTGGAACAGATTTGGAATCACACGACCTGGATGGAGTGGGACAGAGAAATTAACAATTA
CACAAGCTTAATACACTCCTTAATTGAAGAATCGCAAAACCAGCAAGAAAAGAATGAACAAGAATTATTG
GAATTAGATAAATGGGCAAGTTTGTGGAATTGGTTTAACATAACAAATTGGCTGTGGTATATAAAATTAT
TCATAATGATAGTAGGAGGCTTGGTAGGTTTAAGAATAGTTTTTGCTGTACTTTCTATAGTGAATAGAGT
TAGGCAGGGATATTCACCATTATCGTTTCAGACCCACCTCCCAACCCCGAGGGGACCCGACAGGCCCGAA
GGAATAGAAGAAGAAGGTGGAGAGAGAGACAGAGACAGATCCATTCGATTAGTGAACGGATCTCGACGGT
ATCGATCACGAGACTAGTATCGAGCGGCCGCCCCCTTCACCGAGGGCCTATTTCCCATGATTCCTTCATA
TTTGCATATACGATACAAGGCTGTTAGAGAGATAATTGGAATTAATTTGACTGTAAACACAAAGATATTA
GTACAAAATACGTGACGTAGAAAGTAATAATTTCTTGGGTAGTTTGCAGTTTTAAAATTATGTTTTAAAA
TGGACTATCATATGCTTACCGTAACTTGAAAGTATTTCGATTTCTTGGCTTTATATATCTTGTGGAAAGG
ACGAAACACCGGGTCTTCGAGAAGACCTGTTTTAGAGCTAGAAATAGCAAGTTAAAATAAGGCTAGTCCG
TTATCAACTTGAAAAAGTGGCACCGAGTCGGTGCTTTTTTTAATTCTCGACCTCGAGACAAATGGCAGTA
TTCATCCACAATTTTAAAAGAAAAGGGGGGATTGGGGGGTACAGTGCAGGGGAAAGAATAGTAGACATAA
TAGCAACAGACATACAAACTAAAGAATTACAAAAACAAATTACAAAAATTCAAAATTTTCGGGTTTATTA
CAGGGACAGCAGAGATCCACTTTGGCCGCGGCTCGAGGCGATAAGCTTTGCAAAGATGGATAAAGTTTTA
AACAGAGAGGAATCTTTGCAGCTAATGGACCTTCTAGGTCTTGAAAGGAGTGGGAATTGGCTCCGGTGCC
CGTCAGTGGGCAGAGCGCACATCGCCCACAGTCCCCGAGAAGTTGGGGGGAGGGGTCGGCAATTGAACCG
GTGCCTAGAGAAGGTGGCGCGGGGTAAACTGGGAAAGTGATGTCGTGTACTGGCTCCGCCTTTTTCCCGA
GGGTGGGGGAGAACCGTATATAAGTGCAGTAGTCGCCGTGAACGTTCTTTTTCGCAACGGGTTTGCCGCC
AGAACACAGGTAAGTGCCGTGTGTGGTTCCCGCGGGCCTGGCCTCTTTACGGGTTATGGCCCTTGCGTGC
CTTGAATTACTTCCACCTGGCTGCAGTACGTGATTCTTGATCCCGAGCTTCGGGTTGGAAGTGGGTGGGA
GAGTTCGAGGCCTTGCGCTTAAGGAGCCCCTTCGCCTCGTGCTTGAGTTGAGGCCTGGCCTGGGCGCTGG
GGCCGCCGCGTGCGAATCTGGTGGCACCTTCGCGCCTGTCTCGCTGCTTTCGATAAGTCTCTAGCCATTT
AAAATTTTTGATGACCTGCTGCGACGCTTTTTTTCTGGCAAGATAGTCTTGTAAATGCGGGCCAAGATCT
GCACACTGGTATTTCGGTTTTTGGGGCCGCGGGCGGCGACGGGGCCCGTGCGTCCCAGCGCACATGTTCG
GCGAGGCGGGGCCTGCGAGCGCGGCCACCGAGAATCGGACGGGGGTAGTCTCAAGCTGGCCGGCCTGCTC
TGGTGCCTGGCCTCGCGCCGCCGTGTATCGCCCCGCCCTGGGCGGCAAGGCTGGCCCGGTCGGCACCAGT
TGCGTGAGCGGAAAGATGGCCGCTTCCCGGCCCTGCTGCAGGGAGCTCAAAATGGAGGACGCGGCGCTCG
GGAGAGCGGGCGGGTGAGTCACCCACACAAAGGAAAAGGGCCTTTCCGTCCTCAGCCGTCGCTTCATGTG
ACTCCACGGAGTACCGGGCGCCGTCCAGGCACCTCGATTAGTTCTCGAGCTTTTGGAGTACGTCGTCTTT
AGGTTGGGGGGAGGGGTTTTATGCGATGGAGTTTCCCCACACTGAGTGGGTGGAGACTGAAGTTAGGCCA
GCTTGGCACTTGATGTAATTCTCCTTGGAATTTGCCCTTTTTGAGTTTGGATCTTGGTTCATTCTCAAGC
CTCAGACAGTGGTTCAAAGTTTTTTTCTTCCATTTCAGGTGTCGTGAGGAATTCTGCAGTCGATCGACGG
TACCGCGGGCCCGGGATCCACGGTCGCCACCATGGGCGACACCTATCGGTACATTGGAGGAGGCGGGGGA
GGGTACCCATACGATGTGCCAGATTACGCTGGAGGAGGCGGGGGAGGGAGCGGCTTCGCCAACGAGCTGG
GCCCCAGGCTGATGGGCAAGTGCGGCATGCTGATGGTGAGCAAGGGCGAGGAGGATAACATGGCCATCAT
CAAGGAGTTCATGCGCTTCAAGGTGCACATGGAGGGCTCCGTGAACGGCCACGAGTTCGAGATCGAGGGC
GAGGGCGAGGGCCGCCCCTACGAGGGCACCCAGACCGCCAAGCTGAAGGTGACCAAGGGTGGCCCCCTGC
CCTTCGCCTGGGACATCCTGTCCCCTCAGTTCATGTACGGCTCCAAGGCCTACGTGAAGCACCCCGCCGA
CATCCCCGACTACTTGAAGCTGTCCTTCCCCGAGGGCTTCAAGTGGGAGCGCGTGATGAACTTCGAGGAC
GGCGGCGTGGTGACCGTGACCCAGGACTCCTCCCTGCAGGACGGCGAGTTCATCTACAAGGTGAAGCTGC
GCGGCACCAACTTCCCCTCCGACGGCCCCGTAATGCAGAAGAAGACCATGGGCTGGGAGGCCTCCTCCGA
GCGGATGTACCCCGAGGACGGCGCCCTGAAGGGCGAGATCAAGCAGAGGCTGAAGCTGAAGGACGGCGGC
CACTACGACGCTGAGGTCAAGACCACCTACAAGGCCAAGAAGCCCGTGCAGCTGCCCGGCGCCTACAACG
TCAACATCAAGTTGGACATCACCTCCCACAACGAGGACTACACCATCGTGGAACAGTACGAACGCGCCGA
GGGCCGCCACTCCACCGGCGGCATGGACGAGCTGTACAAGAAACGGCCAGCCGAGGATATGGAGGAAGAA
CAAGCCTTTAAACGATCTCGATAAAGCGGCCGCGTCGACAATCAACCTCTGGATTACAAAATTTGTGAAA
GATTGACTGGTATTCTTAACTATGTTGCTCCTTTTACGCTATGTGGATACGCTGCTTTAATGCCTTTGTA
TCATGCTATTGCTTCCCGTATGGCTTTCATTTTCTCCTCCTTGTATAAATCCTGGTTGCTGTCTCTTTAT
GAGGAGTTGTGGCCCGTTGTCAGGCAACGTGGCGTGGTGTGCACTGTGTTTGCTGACGCAACCCCCACTG
GTTGGGGCATTGCCACCACCTGTCAGCTCCTTTCCGGGACTTTCGCTTTCCCCCTCCCTATTGCCACGGC
GGAACTCATCGCCGCCTGCCTTGCCCGCTGCTGGACAGGGGCTCGGCTGTTGGGCACTGACAATTCCGTG
GTGTTGTCGGGGAAGCTGACGTCCTTTCCATGGCTGCTCGCCTGTGTTGCCACCTGGATTCTGCGCGGGA
CGTCCTTCTGCTACGTCCCTTCGGCCCTCAATCCAGCGGACCTTCCTTCCCGCGGCCTGCTGCCGGCTCT
GCGGCCTCTTCCGCATCTTCGCCTTCGCCCTCAGACGAGTCGGATCTCCCTTTGGGCCGCCTCCCCGCCT
GGGTACCTTTAAGACCAATGACTTACAAGGCAGCTGTAGATCTTAGCCACTTTTTAAAAGAAAAGGGGGG
ACTGGAAGGGCTAATTCACTCCCAACGAAGATAAGATCTGCTTTTTGCTTGTACTGGGTCTCTCTGGTTA
GACCAGATCTGAGCCTGGGAGCTCTCTGGCTAACTAGGGAACCCACTGCTTAAGCCTCAATAAAGCTTGC
CTTGAGTGCTTCAAGTAGTGTGTGCCCGTCTGTTGTGTGACTCTGGTAACTAGAGATCCCTCAGACCCTT
TTAGTCAGTGTGGAAAATCTCTAGCAGTAGTAGTTCATGTCATCTTATTATTCAGTATTTATAACTTGCA
AAGAAATGAATATCAGAGAGTGAGAGGAACTTGTTTATTGCAGCTTATAATGGTTACAAATAAAGCAATA
GCATCACAAATTTCACAAATAAAGCATTTTTTTCACTGCATTCTAGTTGTGGTTTGTCCAAACTCATCAA
TGTATCTTATCATGTCTGGCTCTAGCTATCCCGCCCCTAACTCCGCCCATCCCGCCCCTAACTCCGCCCA
GTTCCGCCCATTCTCCGCCCCATGGCTGACTAATTTTTTTTATTTATGCAGAGGCCGAGGCCGCCTCGGC
CTCTGAGCTATTCCAGAAGTAGTGAGGAGGCTTTTTTGGAGGCCTAGGGACGTACCCAATTCGCCCTATA
GTGAGTCGTATTACGCGCGCTCACTGGCCGTCGTTTTACAACGTCGTGACTGGGAAAACCCTGGCGTTAC
CCAACTTAATCGCCTTGCAGCACATCCCCCTTTCGCCAGCTGGCGTAATAGCGAAGAGGCCCGCACCGAT
CGCCCTTCCCAACAGTTGCGCAGCCTGAATGGCGAATGGG
[124 nt withheld, positions 8371-8494]
C
[91 nt withheld, positions 8496-8586]
A
[49 nt withheld, positions 8588-8636]
CCTTTGACGTTGGAGTCCACGTTCTTT
[37 nt withheld, positions 8664-8700]
ACCCTATCTCGGTCTATTCTTTTGATTTATAAGGGATTTTGCCGATTTCGGCCTATTGGTTAAAAAATGA
GCTGA
